Addgene plasmid #156552: pD649-HAsp-VSTM4-Fc(DAPA)-AviTag-6xHis
Purpose: Mammalian expression of cell-surface protein extracellular domain fused to Fc(DAPA)-Avi-6xHis. Protein is secreted from cells.
Depositing lab: Chris Garcia. Depositing organization: Stanford University. Publication: A Human IgSF Cell-Surface Interactome Reveals a Complex Network of Protein-Protein Interactions. Wojtowicz WM, Vielmetter J, Fernandes RA, Siepe DH, Eastman CL, Chisholm GB, Cox S, Klock H, Anderson PW, Rue SM, Miller JJ, Glaser SM, Bragstad ML, Vance J, Lam AW, Lesley SA, Zinn K, Garcia KC. Cell. 2020 Aug 20;182(4):1027-1043.e17. doi: 10.1016/j.cell.2020.07.025. PubMed 32822567.
Backbone
  Vector backbone: pD649
  Backbone size w/o insert (bp): 6106
  Vector type: Mammalian Expression
Growth in bacteria
  Bacterial resistance: Ampicillin, 100 μg/mL
  Growth temperature: 37°C
  Growth strain: DH5alpha
  Copy number: High Copy
Gene/Insert
  Gene/Insert name: VSTM4
  Species: H. sapiens (human)
  Insert size (bp): 471
  Mutation: Fc region of human IgG contains D265A and P329A mutations (DAPA)
  Entrez Gene: C10orf72 (a.k.a. FLJ31737, MGC44086)
  Promoter: CMV/SP6
  Tag / fusion protein: Fc(DAPA)-AviTag-6xHis (C terminal on backbone)
  Cloning method: Restriction Enzyme; 5′ cloning site GCGGCCGC (not destroyed); 3′ cloning site GGCGCGCC (not destroyed)
  Sequencing primers: 5′ ATTTAGGTGACACTATAG; 3′ CACGTACCAGTTGAACTTCACC
Resource information
  A portion of this plasmid was derived from a plasmid made by: synthesis by ThermoFisher
Terms and licenses: Academic/Nonprofit Terms; Industry Terms: Not Available to Industry
Depositor comments: Some plasmids in this collection may have an IS4-like element ISVsa5 family transposase upstream of the CMV promoter.
How to cite: pD649-HAsp-VSTM4-Fc(DAPA)-AviTag-6xHis was a gift from Chris Garcia (Addgene plasmid # 156552 ; http://n2t.net/addgene:156552 ; RRID:Addgene_156552)
