[The description below was written by a language model from this plasmid's Addgene catalogue record and pLannotate feature annotations shown in this document.]
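Description:
pD649-HAsp-VSTM4-Fc(DAPA)-AviTag-6xHis is a mammalian expression plasmid built on the pD649 backbone for producing a secreted, soluble form of the human cell-surface protein VSTM4 (also known as C10orf72). It is propagated in E. coli as a high-copy plasmid through a ColE1/pUC-type origin and selected with ampicillin via the β-lactamase gene. The full sequenced record is 6,577 nt. The annotation also detects an SV40 early promoter and EM7 promoter upstream of a puromycin N-acetyltransferase coding region, a short ble-like fragment and an SV40 poly(A) signal. This suggests a mammalian selection cassette, although the catalogue entry does not list a mammalian selectable marker. Several short hits (lacZα, KanR, rrnB T2, f1 ori fragments) appear to be backbone remnants rather than functional parts.

The expression unit is driven by the CMV enhancer and immediate-early promoter, followed by a fragment of CMV intron A and an SP6 promoter, which could also support in vitro transcription. The construct name indicates an HA signal peptide, while the annotation software labels a short stretch in this position as an immunoglobulin heavy-chain signal sequence fragment. Either way, a leader directs the product into the secretory pathway. The 471 bp VSTM4 extracellular domain sits between retained restriction sites and is fused in frame to a human IgG1 Fc carrying the D265A and P329A (DAPA) substitutions, generally used to reduce Fc effector binding. It is followed by an AviTag for site-specific biotinylation and a 6xHis tag for affinity purification, and the unit ends at a bGH poly(A) signal. The plasmid belongs to a collection made for mapping protein-protein interactions among human immunoglobulin superfamily surface proteins. The depositor notes that some members may carry an IS4-like transposase insertion upstream of the CMV promoter, though none is annotated here.
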