Features (pLannotate 1.2.2; 21 found; start..end, strand, type, name):
    293..401     -  rep_origin     f1 ori (fragment): f1 bacteriophage origin of replication; arrow indicates direction of (+) strand synthesis
    402..513     -  polyA_signal   bGH poly(A) signal: bovine growth hormone polyadenylation signal
    728..1405    -  CDS            IGHG1 (fragment): IGHG1_HUMAN - Experimental evidence at protein level: Swiss-Prot protein existence level 1. Constant region of immunoglobulin heavy chains. Immunoglobulins, also known as antibodies, are membrane-bound or secreted glycoproteins produced by B lymphocytes. In the recognition phase of humoral immunity, the membrane-bound immunoglobulins serve as receptors which, upon binding of a specific antigen, trigger the clonal expansion and differentiation of B lymphocytes into immunoglobulins- secreting plasma cells. Secreted immunoglobulins mediate the effector phase of humoral immunity, which results in
   1421..1897    -  CDS            VSTM4 (fragment): VSTM4_HUMAN - Also known as C10orf72. Experimental evidence at protein level: Swiss-Prot protein existence level 1. Peptide Lv enhances L-type voltage-gated calcium channel (L- VGCC) currents in retinal photoreceptors. From Homo sapiens (Human).
   2000..2037    -  CDS            IgH signal sequence (fragment): signal sequence from the mouse immunoglobulin heavy chain variable region
   2041..2059    -  promoter       SP6 promoter: promoter for bacteriophage SP6 RNA polymerase
   2111..2154    -  intron         CMV intron (fragment): modified intron A from human cytomegalovirus
   2290..2493    -  promoter       CMV promoter: human cytomegalovirus (CMV) immediate early promoter
   2494..2797    -  enhancer       CMV enhancer: human cytomegalovirus immediate early enhancer
   3040..3056    -  protein_bind   lac operator: The lac repressor binds to the lac operator to inhibit transcription in E. coli. This inhibition can be relieved by adding lactose or isopropyl-β-D-thiogalactopyranoside (IPTG). lac repressor encoded by lacI
   3512..3531    +  CDS            lacZα (fragment): LacZα fragment of β-galactosidase; lacZ fragment
   3556..3573    -  terminator     rrnB T2 terminator (fragment): transcription terminator T2 from the E. coli rrnB gene
   3798..4386    -  rep_origin     ori: high-copy-number ColE1/pMB1/pBR322/pUC origin of replication
   4497..4521    +  CDS            KanR (fragment): aminoglycoside phosphotransferase; aph(3')-Ia; confers resistance to kanamycin
   4551..4647    +  promoter       AmpR promoter (fragment): bla
   4650..5510    +  CDS            AmpR: β-lactamase; bla; confers resistance to ampicillin, carbenicillin, and related antibiotics
   5563..5684    -  polyA_signal   SV40 poly(A) signal: SV40 polyadenylation signal
   5679..5804    -  CDS            ble (fragment): BLE_KLEPN - Experimental evidence at protein level: Swiss-Prot protein existence level 1. Binding protein with a strong affinity to the bleomycin family of antibiotics. Binds to CL990; an antimitotic-antibiotic compound. From Klebsiella pneumoniae.
   5814..6413    -  CDS            PuroR (fragment): puromycin N-acetyltransferase; pac from Streptomyces; confers resistance to puromycin
   6432..6479    -  promoter       EM7 promoter: synthetic bacterial promoter&nbsp
   6527..279     -  promoter       SV40 promoter (across the origin): SV40 enhancer and early promoter
>Addgene plasmid #156552 | pD649-HAsp-VSTM4-Fc(DAPA)-AviTag-6xHis | addgene full sequence | sequence record 368526 | Addgene NGS Result
CTCAGAGGCAGAGGCGGCCTCGGCCTCTGCATAAATAAAAAAAATTAGTCAGCCATGGGGCGGAGAATGG
GCGGAACTGGGCGGAGTTAGGGGCGGGATGGGCGGAGTTAGGGGCGGGACTATGGTTGCTGACTAATTGA
GATGCATGCTTTGCATACTTCTGCCTGCTGGGGAGCCTGGGGACTTTCCACACCTGGTTGCTGACTAATT
GAGATGCATGCTTTGCATACTTCTGCCTGCTGGGGAGCCTGGGGACTTTCCACACCCTAACTGACACACA
TTCCACAGAATTAATTCGCGTTAAATTTTTGTTAAATCAGCTCATTTTTTAACCAATAGGCCGAAATCGG
CAAAATCCCTTATAAATCAAAAGAATAGACCGAGATAGGGTTGAGTGTTGTGATGCAATTTCCTCATTTT
ATTAGGAAAGGACAGTGGGAGTGGCACCTTCCAGGGTCAAGGAAGGCACGGGGGAGGGGCAAACAACAGA
TGGCTGGCAACTAGAAGGCACAGTCGAGGCTGATTTTCTCTATCTATTTATTTTACTACTCAAGACTATC
TTGCAAAGTAGAAGAACCCTGTCTGCAGTATGACGACCGTGTATACCCGATTGGCTTACCGGGTAACGCG
TTGTGCCAGTGACTACAGGCCGGCCTTAGTGGTGATGGTGGTGGTGTTCATGCCACTCAATCTTCTGAGC
CTCGAAAATATCATTAAGACCGCTGCCGCCGGGGCTCAGGCTCAGGGACTTCTGGGTGTAGTGGTTGTGC
AGGGCCTCGTGCATCACGCTGCAGCTGAACACGTTGCCCTGCTGCCACCTGGACTTGTCCACGGTCAGCT
TGCTGTACAGGAAGAAGCTGCCGTCGCTGTCCAGCACTGGGGGGGTGGTCTTGTAGTTGTTCTCGGGCTG
GCCGTTGCTCTCCCACTCCACGGCGATATCGCTGGGGTAGAAGCCCTTCACCAGACAGGTCAGGGACACC
TGGTTCTTGGTCATCTCCTCCCGGCTGGGGGGCAGGGTGTACACCTGGGGCTCCCGTGGCTGGCCCTTGG
CCTTGCTGATTGTCTTTTCGATTGGGGCAGCCAGGGCCTTGTTGGAGACTTTGCACTTGTATTCTTTGCC
GTTCAGCCAGTCCTGGTGCAGCACGGTCAGCACGGACACCACCCTGTAGGTGCTGTTGTACTGCTCCTCT
CTGGGCTTGGTCTTGGCGTTGTGCACCTCCACGCCGTCCACGTACCAGTTGAACTTCACCTCTGGGTCCT
CGTGGGACACGGCCACCACCACGCAGGTCACCTCGGGGGTCCTGCTGATCATCAGGGTGTCCTTGGGCTT
GGGGGGGAACAGGAACACGGAAGGCCCTCCCAGCAGTTCTGGAGCTGGGCAGGGGGGGCAGGTGTGGGTC
TTGTCGCCGCCCGGCGCGCCATACACATACAGGTCCTCGAAGAAGGCCCAGGTTTCTTTGGTCTTTTCGA
AGCTGCTTTCCTCGCTGGCCTTCAGGCTGATCACTCTCATCTCTGTGGCGCTGCTGCCATTAGACCAGGC
GGTCCACTTGTTTCTGTGCCGGCTGATCTCTTGCACTCTGCACACGTAGTGGCCCTGATCGCTAGGCTGC
AGTGTCAGAACGCTCAGTCTGTACAGGGCGCCTCTCTGTTCTTCCAGCAGTCTCAGCCTTCTCCGCTTGG
CGCTTCTGCTGAAGTTGCCGTAGTACTGCACCACTCTCAGCTTGGTCATCTTGACCATCAGGGCCTCTTG
GCTATCAAAGCTGTGGGCGAAGAACCACCGCACGGCCAGCAGAGAATCCTTTCTTCTCTTCTGGGACACG
TGGCACAGCAGTGTGGCATTTTCGCCTTCCAGGTAGTCCACCACAGGTCCAGGAGACACTGTCACATTCA
AGGCGGCCGCAGCGAACACCAGGCAGAAGATGTAGCTCAGGGCAATGATGGTCTTCATGGTGGCGCTAGC
AGGCGCGTTTTCGATAGAACCGAGGTGCAGTTGGACCTGGGAGTGGACACCTGTGGAGAGAAAGGCAAAG
TGGATGTTATTCTATAGTGTCACCTAAATCGTATGTGTATGATACATAAGGTTATGTATTAATTGTAGCC
GCGTTCTAACGAAGCCAAGGGGGTGGGCCTATAGACTCTATAGGCGGTACTTACGTCACTCTTGGCACGG
GGAATCCGCGTTCCAATGCACCGTTCCCGGCCGCGGAGGCTGGATCGGTCCCGGTGTCTTCTATGGAGGT
CAAAACAGCGTGGATGGCGTCTCCAGGCGATCTGACGGTTCACTAAACGAGCTCTGCTTATATAGACCTC
CCACCGTACACGCCTACCGCCCATTTGCGTCAATGGGGCGGAGTTGTTACGACATTTTGGAAAGTCCCGT
TGATTTTGGTGCCAAAACAAACTCCCATTGACGTCAATGGGGTGGAGACTTGGAAATCCCCGTGAGTCAA
ACCGCTATCCACGCCCATTGATGTACTGCCAAAACCGCATCACCATGGTAATAGCGATGACTAATACGTA
GATGTACTGCCAAGTAGGAAAGTCCCATAAGGTCATGTACTGGGCATAATGCCAGGCGGGCCATTTACCG
TCATTGACGTCAATAGGGGGCGTACTTGGCATATGATACACTTGATGTACTGCCAAGTGGGCAGTTTACC
GTAAATACTCCACCCATTGACGTCAATGGAAAGTCCCTATTGGCGTTACTATGGGAACATACGTCATTAT
TGACGTCAATGGGCGGGGGTCGTTGGGCGGTCAGCCAGGCGGGCCATTTACCGTAAGTTATGTAACGCGG
AACTCCATATATGGGCTATGAACTAATGACCCCGTAATTGATTACTATTAATAACTAGTCAATAATCAAT
GCCAACATGGCGGTCATATTGGACATGAGCCAATATAAATGTACATATTATGATATAGATACAACGTATG
CAATGGCCAATAGCCAATATTGATTTATGCTATATAACCAATGAATAATATGGCTAATGGCCAATATTGA
GTCAACGCCACTGTGCATGAAGCTCGTAATTGTTATCCGCTCACAATTAAGGGCGACACAAAATTTATTC
TAAATGATAATAAATACTGATAACATCTTATAGTTTGTATTATATTTTGTATTATCGTTGACATGTATAA
TTTTGATATCAAAAACTGATTTTCCCTTTATTATTTTCGAGATTTATTTTCTTAATTCTCTTTAACAAAC
TAGAAATATTGTATATACAAAAAATCATAAATAATAGATGAATAGTTTAATTATAGGTGTTCATCAATCG
AAAAAGCAACGTATCTTATTTAAAGTGCGTTGCTTTTTTCTCATTTATAAGGTTAAATAATTCTCATATA
TCAAGCAAAGTGACAGGCGCCCTTAAATATTCTGACAAATGCTCTTTCCCTAAACTCCCCCCATAAAAAA
ACCCGCCGAAGCGGGTTTTTACGTTATTTGCGGATTAACGATTACTCGTTATCAGAACCGCCCAGGGGGC
CCGAGCTTAAGACTGGCCGTCGTTTTACAACACAGAAAGAGTTTGTAGAAACGCAAAAAGGCCATCCGTC
AGGGGCCTTCTGCTTAGTTTGATGCCTGGCAGTTCCCTACTCTCGCCTTCCGCTTCCTCGCTCACTGACT
CGCTGCGCTCGGTCGTTCGGCTGCGGCGAGCGGTATCAGCTCACTCAAAGGCGGTAATACGGTTATCCAC
AGAATCAGGGGATAACGCAGGAAAGAACATGTGAGCAAAAGGCCAGCAAAAGGCCAGGAACCGTAAAAAG
GCCGCGTTGCTGGCGTTTTTCCATAGGCTCCGCCCCCCTGACGAGCATCACAAAAATCGACGCTCAAGTC
AGAGGTGGCGAAACCCGACAGGACTATAAAGATACCAGGCGTTTCCCCCTGGAAGCTCCCTCGTGCGCTC
TCCTGTTCCGACCCTGCCGCTTACCGGATACCTGTCCGCCTTTCTCCCTTCGGGAAGCGTGGCGCTTTCT
CATAGCTCACGCTGTAGGTATCTCAGTTCGGTGTAGGTCGTTCGCTCCAAGCTGGGCTGTGTGCACGAAC
CCCCCGTTCAGCCCGACCGCTGCGCCTTATCCGGTAACTATCGTCTTGAGTCCAACCCGGTAAGACACGA
CTTATCGCCACTGGCAGCAGCCACTGGTAACAGGATTAGCAGAGCGAGGTATGTAGGCGGTGCTACAGAG
TTCTTGAAGTGGTGGGCTAACTACGGCTACACTAGAAGAACAGTATTTGGTATCTGCGCTCTGCTGAAGC
CAGTTACCTTCGGAAAAAGAGTTGGTAGCTCTTGATCCGGCAAACAAACCACCGCTGGTAGCGGTGGTTT
TTTTGTTTGCAAGCAGCAGATTACGCGCAGAAAAAAAGGATCTCAAGAAGATCCTTTGATCTTTTCTACG
GGGTCTGACGCTCAGTGGAACGACGCGCGCGTAACTCACGTTAAGGGATTTTGGTCATGAGCAAGGGGTG
TTATGAGCCATATTCAGGTATAAATGGGCTCGCGATAATGTTCAGAATTGGTTAATTGGTTGTAACACTG
ACCCCTATTTGTTTATTTTTCTAAATACATTCAAATATGTATCCGCTCATGAGACAATAACCCTGATAAA
TGCTTCAATAATATTGAAAAAGGAAGAATATGAGTATTCAACATTTCCGTGTCGCCCTTATTCCCTTTTT
TGCGGCATTTTGCCTTCCTGTTTTTGCTCACCCAGAAACGCTGGTGAAAGTAAAAGATGCTGAAGATCAG
TTGGGTGCACGAGTGGGTTACATCGAACTGGATCTCAACAGCGGTAAGATCCTTGAGAGTTTTCGCCCCG
AAGAACGTTTTCCAATGATGAGCACTTTTAAAGTTCTGCTATGTGGCGCGGTATTATCCCGTATTGACGC
CGGGCAAGAGCAACTCGGTCGCCGCATACACTATTCTCAGAATGACTTGGTTGAGTACTCACCAGTCACA
GAAAAGCATCTTACGGATGGCATGACAGTAAGAGAATTATGCAGTGCTGCCATAACCATGAGTGATAACA
CTGCGGCCAACTTACTTCTGACAACGATCGGAGGACCGAAGGAGCTAACCGCTTTTTTGCACAACATGGG
GGATCATGTAACTCGCCTTGATCGTTGGGAACCGGAGCTGAATGAAGCCATACCAAACGACGAGCGTGAC
ACCACGATGCCTGTAGCGATGGCAACAACGTTGCGCAAACTATTAACTGGCGAACTACTTACTCTAGCTT
CCCGGCAACAATTAATAGACTGGATGGAGGCGGATAAAGTTGCAGGACCACTTCTGCGCTCGGCCCTTCC
GGCTGGCTGGTTTATTGCTGATAAATCCGGAGCCGGTGAGCGTGGTTCTCGCGGTATCATCGCAGCGCTG
GGGCCAGATGGTAAGCCCTCCCGTATCGTAGTTATCTACACGACGGGGAGTCAGGCAACTATGGATGAAC
GAAATAGACAGATCGCTGAGATAGGTGCCTCACTGATTAAGCATTGGTAATGACCATGATTACGCCAAGC
TCTAGCTAGAGGTCGACGGTATACAGACATGATAAGATACATTGATGAGTTTGGACAAACCACAACTAGA
ATGCAGTGAAAAAAATGCTTTATTTGTGAAATTTGTGATGCTATTGCTTTATTTGTAACCATTATAAGCT
GCAATAAACAAGTTGGGGTGGGCGAAGAACTCCAGCATGAGATCCCCGCGCTGGAGGATCATCCAGCCGG
CGTCCCGGAAAACGATTCCGAAGCCCAACCTTTCATAGAAGGCGGCGGTGGAATCGAAATCTCGTAGCAC
GTGTCAGGCACCGGGCTTGCGGGTCATGCACCAGGTGCGCGGTCCTTCGGGCACCTCGACGTCGGCGGTG
ACGGTGAAGCCGAGCCGCTCGTAGAAGGGGAGGTTGCGGGGCGCGGATGTCTCCAGGAAGGCGGGCACCC
CGGCGCGCTCGGCCGCCTCCACTCCGGGGAGCACGACGGCGCTGCCCAGACCCTTGCCCTGGTGGTCGGG
CGAGACGCCGACGGTGGCCAGGAACCACGCGGGCTCCTTGGGCCGGTGCGGCGCCAGGAGGCCTTCCATC
TGTTGCTGCGCGGCCAGCCGGGAACCGCTCAACTCGGCCATGCGCGGGCCGATCTCGGCGAACACCGCCC
CCGCTTCGACGCTCTCCGGCGTGGTCCAGACCGCCACCGCGGCGCCGTCGTCCGCGACCCACACCTTGCC
GATGTCGAGCCCGACGCGCGTGAGGAAGAGTTCTTGCAGCTCGGTGACCCGCTCGATGTGGCGGTCCGGA
TCGACGGTGTGGCGCGTGGCGGGGTAGTCGGCGAACGCGGCGGCGAGGGTGCGTACGGCCCTGGGGACGT
CGTCGCGGGTGGCGAGGCGCACCGTGGGCTTGTACTCGGTCATGGTTTAGTTCCTCACCTTGTCGTATTA
TACTATGCCGATATACTATGCCGATGATTAATTGTCAACACGTGCTGATCAGATCCGAAAATGGATATAC
AAGCTCCCGGGAGCTTTTTGCAAAAGCCTAGGCCTCCAAAAAAGCCTCCTCACTACTTCTGGAATAG
